>Addgene plasmid #185532 | pGEM_ΔndhD2.km | addgene full sequence | sequence record 368416 | Addgene NGS Result
GCCGGGAAGCTAGAGTAAGTAGTTCGCCAGTTAATAGTTTGCGCAACGTTGTTGCCATTGCTACAGGCAT
CGTGGTGTCACGCTCGTCGTTTGGTATGGCTTCATTCAGCTCCGGTTCCCAACGATCAAGGCGAGTTACA
TGATCCCCCATGTTGTGCAAAAAAGCGGTTAGCTCCTTCGGTCCTCCGATCGTTGTCAGAAGTAAGTTGG
CCGCAGTGTTATCACTCATGGTTATGGCAGCACTGCATAATTCTCTTACTGTCATGCCATCCGTAAGATG
CTTTTCTGTGACTGGTGAGTACTCAACCAAGTCATTCTGAGAATAGTGTATGCGGCGACCGAGTTGCTCT
TGCCCGGCGTCAATACGGGATAATACCGCGCCACATAGCAGAACTTTAAAAGTGCTCATCATTGGAAAAC
GTTCTTCGGGGCGAAAACTCTCAAGGATCTTACCGCTGTTGAGATCCAGTTCGATGTAACCCACTCGTGC
ACCCAACTGATCTTCAGCATCTTTTACTTTCACCAGCGTTTCTGGGTGAGCAAAAACAGGAAGGCAAAAT
GCCGCAAAAAAGGGAATAAGGGCGACACGGAAATGTTGAATACTCATACTCTTCCTTTTTCAATATTATT
GAAGCATTTATCAGGGTTATTGTCTCATGAGCGGATACATATTTGAATGTATTTAGAAAAATAAACAAAT
AGGGGTTCCGCGCACATTTCCCCGAAAAGTGCCACCTGATGCGGTGTGAAATACCGCACAGATGCGTAAG
GAGAAAATACCGCATCAGGAAATTGTAAGCGTTAATATTTTGTTAAAATTCGCGTTAAATTTTTGTTAAA
TCAGCTCATTTTTTAACCAATAGGCCGAAATCGGCAAAATCCCTTATAAATCAAAAGAATAGACCGAGAT
AGGGT
[37 nt withheld, positions 916-952]
AAAGAACGTGGACTCCAACGTCAAAGG
[49 nt withheld, positions 980-1028]
T
[91 nt withheld, positions 1030-1120]
G
[124 nt withheld, positions 1122-1245]
CCATTCGCCATTCAGGCTGCGCAACTGTTGGGAAGGGCGATCGGTGCGGGCCTCTTCGCTATTACGCCAG
CTGGCGAAAGGGGGATGTGCTGCAAGGCGATTAAGTTGGGTAACGCCAGGGTTTTCCCAGTCACGACGTT
GTAAAACGACGGCCAGTGAATTGTAATACGACTCACTATAGGGCGAATTGGGCCCGACGTCGCATGCTCC
CGGCCGCCATGGCGGCCGCGGGAATTCGATTTGGGACTTTTAGTGCTGACTTTGTTCTGTTTGTTAAACG
GATTTTGGTTACCGGCGATCGCCTTCTCCTGGTTATTGGGTTCCAGCATTTTAAACAATGGTTTAATTCC
TTTGCTACTGGAAATTCTCCAGGGTAATCAGACCGGTGTGGGCATCGGTTTATATTTTGGCTGTGTGGGT
CTAGCGGGGGACGTTTTTACCCGTTATTGGTCAACTCAGTCCAGCCAGATGCACGGGGGGTTGGGACTGG
CAATGTTGGTAATGTCTACCTTGCTTTGTGCCCGATATTGGCAAGGATTCAGAGTCCCAAACAAAAAAGG
AGCAGGAGATTAAATTCCCCCACTCCCCTTTATTTAATTTATTTAAGAAAATCACACAGTAGTCTCAAGT
AGTCTGATTAACTCAAAAGACTAGATCACTAGGGTTGAACTTTGACGGTGCCCGGGTGAATGTCAGCTAC
TGGGCTATCTGGACAAGGGAAAACGCAAGCGCAAAGAGAAAGCAGGTAGCTTGCAGTGGGCTTACATGGC
GATAGCTAGACTGGGCGGTTTTATGGACAGCAAGCGAACCGGAATTGCCAGCTGGGGCGCCCTCTGGTAA
GGTTGGGAAGCCCTGCAAAGTAAACTGGATGGCTTTCTTGCCGCCAAGGATCTGATGGCGCAGGGGATCA
AGATCTGATCAAGAGACAGGATGAGGATCGTTTCGCATGATTGAACAAGATGGATTGCACGCAGGTTCTC
CGGCCGCTTGGGTGGAGAGGCTATTCGGCTATGACTGGGCACAACAGACAATCGGCTGCTCTGATGCCGC
CGTGTTCCGGCTGTCAGCGCAGGGGCGCCCGGTTCTTTTTGTCAAGACCGACCTGTCCGGTGCCCTGAAT
GAACTCCAAGACGAGGCAGCGCGGCTATCGTGGCTGGCCACGACGGGCGTTCCTTGCGCAGCTGTGCTCG
ACGTTGTCACTGAAGCGGGAAGGGACTGGCTGCTATTGGGCGAAGTGCCGGGGCAGGATCTCCTGTCATC
TCACCTTGCTCCTGCCGAGAAAGTATCCATCATGGCTGATGCAATGCGGCGGCTGCATACGCTTGATCCG
GCTACCTGCCCATTCGACCACCAAGCGAAACATCGCATCGAGCGAGCACGTACTCGGATGGAAGCCGGTC
TTGTCGATCAGGATGATCTGGACGAAGAGCATCAGGGGCTCGCGCCAGCCGAACTGTTCGCCAGGCTCAA
GGCGCGGATGCCCGACGGCGAGGATCTCGTCGTGACCCATGGCGATGCCTGCTTGCCGAATATCATGGTG
GAAAATGGCCGCTTTTCTGGATTCATCGACTGTGGCCGGCTGGGTGTGGCGGACCGCTATCAGGACATAG
CGTTGGCTACCCGTGATATTGCTGAAGAGCTTGGCGGCGAATGGGCTGACCGCTTCCTCGTGCTTTACGG
TATCGCCGCTCCCGATTCGCAGCGCATCGCCTTCTATCGCCTTCTTGACGAGTTCTTCTGAGCGGGACTC
TGGGGTTCGCTAGAGGATCGATCCTTTTTAACCCATCACATATACCTGCCGTTCACTATTATTTAGTGAA
ATGAGATATTATGATATTTTCTGAATTGTGATTAAAAAGGCAACTTTATGCCCATGCAACAGAAACTATA
AAAAATACAGAGAATGAAAAGAAACAGATAGATTTTTTAGTTCTTTAGGCCCGTAGTCTGCAAATCCTTT
TATGATTTTCTATCAAACAAAAGAGGAAAATAGACCAGTTGCAATCCAAACGAGAGTCTAATAGAATGAG
GTCGAAAAGTAAATCGCCCGGGTAAAGCACCAACATTAGGAAGTAGAAGAGGCGGGGCTTATGGTCCACC
TGCCAGGCGGCAAAGATGGAAAGGGTGGTAACCAGTCCGGCTAGTAACACTAGGGGCATGGAGATGCCAT
CCACGGAAACACTCCAACTGAGCCCAAATTGGGGAATCCAGCTAAATTTTTCCTGGAGCTGAAAACCGGT
ACTGCTGATGTCGTAGTTAGTCCAAAAAACGTAGCTCATCAAAACAAAATCCGCTAGACCCACACCAAGG
GCATACCAGCGGACTTGTTTCCCGTCTTTGTCGGGAATTAACGGAATGAAGAGGGCGGCGACTAACGGCA
GGGCAATCATCGTTGTCAGCCAGGGGAAGTGTTCCAACATGGTAATAAGAATAAATACCTAGTGATCTTC
CTCCGATTATATTAAACTTTGTAAACTTTTGAGAATTTTTTTTGAGATTTTCCCTATAGAAGTCAGAGAA
TGGCTCGACCATATGGGAGAGCTCCCAACGCGTTGGATGCATAGCTTGAGTATTCTATAGTGTCACCTAA
ATAGCTTGGCGTAATCATGGTCATAGCTGTTTCCTGTGTGAAATTGTTATCCGCTCACAATTCCACACAA
CATACGAGCCGGAAGCATAAAGTGTAAAGCCTGGGGTGCCTAATGAGTGAGCTAACTCACATTAATTGCG
TTGCGCTCACTGCCCGCTTTCCAGTCGGGAAACCTGTCGTGCCAGCTGCATTAATGAATCGGCCAACGCG
CGGGGAGAGGCGGTTTGCGTATTGGGCGCTCTTCCGCTTCCTCGCTCACTGACTCGCTGCGCTCGGTCGT
TCGGCTGCGGCGAGCGGTATCAGCTCACTCAAAGGCGGTAATACGGTTATCCACAGAATCAGGGGATAAC
GCAGGAAAGAACATGTGAGCAAAAGGCCAGCAAAAGGCCAGGAACCGTAAAAAGGCCGCGTTGCTGGCGT
TTTTCCATAGGCTCCGCCCCCCTGACGAGCATCACAAAAATCGACGCTCAAGTCAGAGGTGGCGAAACCC
GACAGGACTATAAAGATACCAGGCGTTTCCCCCTGGAAGCTCCCTCGTGCGCTCTCCTGTTCCGACCCTG
CCGCTTACCGGATACCTGTCCGCCTTTCTCCCTTCGGGAAGCGTGGCGCTTTCTCATAGCTCACGCTGTA
GGTATCTCAGTTCGGTGTAGGTCGTTCGCTCCAAGCTGGGCTGTGTGCACGAACCCCCCGTTCAGCCCGA
CCGCTGCGCCTTATCCGGTAACTATCGTCTTGAGTCCAACCCGGTAAGACACGACTTATCGCCACTGGCA
GCAGCCACTGGTAACAGGATTAGCAGAGCGAGGTATGTAGGCGGTGCTACAGAGTTCTTGAAGTGGTGGC
CTAACTACGGCTACACTAGAAGAACAGTATTTGGTATCTGCGCTCTGCTGAAGCCAGTTACCTTCGGAAA
AAGAGTTGGTAGCTCTTGATCCGGCAAACAAACCACCGCTGGTAGCGGTGGTTTTTTTGTTTGCAAGCAG
CAGATTACGCGCAGAAAAAAAGGATCTCAAGAAGATCCTTTGATCTTTTCTACGGGGTCTGACGCTCAGT
GGAACGAAAACTCACGTTAAGGGATTTTGGTCATGAGATTATCAAAAAGGATCTTCACCTAGATCCTTTT
AAATTAAAAATGAAGTTTTAAATCAATCTAAAGTATATATGAGTAAACTTGGTCTGACAGTTACCAATGC
TTAATCAGTGAGGCACCTATCTCAGCGATCTGTCTATTTCGTTCATCCATAGTTGCCTGACTCCCCGTCG
TGTAGATAACTACGATACGGGAGGGCTTACCATCTGGCCCCAGTGCTGCAATGATACCGCGAGACCCACG
CTCACCGGCTCCAGATTTATCAGCAATAAACCAGCCAGCCGGAAGGGCCGAGCGCAGAAGTGGTCCTGCA
ACTTTATCCGCCTCCATCCAGTCTATTAATTGTT
Features (pLannotate 1.2.2; 16 found; start..end, strand, type, name):
    608..712     -  promoter       AmpR promoter: bla
    739..789     +  misc_feature   bom (fragment): basis of mobility region from pBR322
    817..1245    -  rep_origin     f1 ori (sequence partly withheld): f1 bacteriophage origin of replication; arrow indicates direction of (+) strand synthesis
   1249..1406    -  CDS            lacZα (fragment): LacZα fragment of β-galactosidase; lacZ fragment
   1409..1427    +  promoter       T7 promoter: promoter for bacteriophage T7 RNA polymerase
   1927..2160    +  CDS            tnpA (fragment): TN5P_ECOLX - Also known as tnp. Experimental evidence at protein level: Swiss-Prot protein existence level 1. Mediates transposition of transposon Tn5 by a 'cut and paste' mechanism. First, the monomeric transposase binds the 19 bp inverted DNA repeats flanking the transposon. Then, dimerization of the DNA- bound transposase creates a synaptic DNA complex. After nicking of the first DNA strand, excision of the transposon proceeds through a series of intermediates. The transposase then mediates the insertion of the transposon at a new site by strand transfer. The activity of the wild- type tran
   2192..2983    +  CDS            neo: KKA2_KLEPN - Also known as kan, nptII. Experimental evidence at protein level: Swiss-Prot protein existence level 1. Resistance to kanamycin, neomycin, paromomycin, ribostamycin, butirosin and gentamicin B. From Klebsiella pneumoniae.
   3032..3298    +  promoter       sacB promoter (fragment): sacR; sacB promoter and control region
   3291..3653    -  CDS            ndhD1 (fragment): NU4C1_THEEB - Experimental evidence at protein level: Swiss-Prot protein existence level 1. NDH-1 shuttles electrons from NAD(P)H, via FMN and iron- sulfur (Fe-S) centers, to quinones in the respiratory chain. The immediate electron acceptor for the enzyme in this species is believed to be plastoquinone. Couples the redox reaction to proton translocation (for every two electrons transferred, four hydrogen ions are translocated across the cytoplasmic membrane), and thus conserves the redox energy in a proton gradient. From Thermosynechococcus elongatus (strain BP-1).
   3819..3837    -  promoter       SP6 promoter: promoter for bacteriophage SP6 RNA polymerase
   3879..3895    -  protein_bind   lac operator: The lac repressor binds to the lac operator to inhibit transcription in E. coli. This inhibition can be relieved by adding lactose or isopropyl-β-D-thiogalactopyranoside (IPTG). lac repressor encoded by lacI
   3903..3933    -  promoter       lac promoter: promoter for the E. coli lac operon
   3948..3969    -  protein_bind   CAP binding site: CAP binding activates transcription in the presence of cAMP. E. coli catabolite activator protein
   3982..4074    -  CDS            lacI (fragment): lac repressor; lacI; The lac repressor binds to the lac operator to inhibit transcription in E. coli. This inhibition can be relieved by adding lactose or isopropyl-β-D-thiogalactopyranoside (IPTG).
   4257..4845    -  rep_origin     ori: high-copy-number ColE1/pMB1/pBR322/pUC origin of replication
   5016..607     -  CDS            AmpR (across the origin): β-lactamase; bla; confers resistance to ampicillin, carbenicillin, and related antibiotics
