[The description below was written by a language model from this plasmid's Addgene catalogue record and pLannotate feature annotations shown in this document.]
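Description:
pGEM_ΔndhD2.km is a gene-knockout (allelic replacement) plasmid built on the Promega pGEM-T easy cloning vector. It is designed to replace the ndhD2 locus of a cyanobacterial host with a kanamycin resistance cassette. The record does not name the target species, although the associated work concerns engineering cyanobacterial chassis for improved electron supply to a heterologous ene-reductase. The plasmid is about 5.3 kb and is propagated in E. coli at high copy from a ColE1/pUC-type origin. It also retains the f1 phage origin. The catalogue lists kanamycin as the bacterial selection, and the feature table additionally shows an intact AmpR (β-lactamase) gene with its promoter from the backbone. No cyanobacterial replication origin is annotated, so the plasmid presumably acts as a non-replicating suicide vector in the target organism.

The roughly 2.3 kb insert sits in the pGEM multiple cloning site, interrupting lacZα, between the T7 and SP6 promoters and next to the lac promoter/operator region. It consists of the nptII (neo) aminoglycoside phosphotransferase gene flanked by the regions upstream and downstream of ndhD2. A short Tn5 transposase fragment lies just upstream of nptII, consistent with a Tn5-derived cassette. A fragment of the sacB promoter region follows nptII, but no sacB coding sequence is annotated. This may relate to the recorded backbone modification, XhoI/SalI digestion and recircularisation, though the record does not say what was removed. The fragment labelled ndhD1 by homology to a Thermosynechococcus protein probably corresponds to residual ndhD-family sequence within a homology arm. A double crossover through the two flanks swaps ndhD2, an NDH-1 complex subunit gene, for the kanamycin marker, and mutants are then selected on kanamycin.
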