Addgene plasmid #185532: pGEM_ΔndhD2.km
Purpose: a pGEM-T easy vector containing the kanamycin resistance cassette flanked by the two regions for the double homologous recombination on the ndhD2 locus
Depositing lab: Paula Tamagnini. Depositing organization: Universidade do Porto, Instituto de Investigação e Inovação em Saúde da (i3S). Publication: Engineering cyanobacterial chassis for improved electron supply toward a heterologous ene-reductase. Spasic J, Oliveira P, Pacheco C, Kourist R, Tamagnini P. J Biotechnol. 2022 Dec 10;360:152-159. doi: 10.1016/j.jbiotec.2022.11.005. Epub 2022 Nov 9. PubMed 36370921.
Backbone
  Vector backbone: pGEM®-T easy
  Backbone manufacturer: Promega
  Backbone size w/o insert (bp): 2986
  Total vector size (bp): 5268
  Modifications to backbone: digested with XhoI and SalI and recircularized
  Vector type: Synthetic Biology
Growth in bacteria
  Bacterial resistance: Kanamycin, 50 μg/mL
  Growth temperature: 37°C
  Growth strain: DH5alpha
  Copy number: High Copy
Gene/Insert
  Gene/Insert name: nptII gene flanked by ndhD2 upstream and downstream regions
  Insert size (bp): 2283
  Cloning method: Ligation Independent Cloning
  Sequencing primers: 5′ TGTAAAACGACGGCCAGT; 3′ CAGGAAACAGCTATGACC
Terms and licenses: Academic/Nonprofit Terms; Industry Terms: Not Available to Industry
How to cite: pGEM_ΔndhD2.km was a gift from Paula Tamagnini (Addgene plasmid # 185532 ; http://n2t.net/addgene:185532 ; RRID:Addgene_185532)
